Addgene plasmid #28089: GFP-TNFalpha
Depositing lab: Jennifer Stow. Publication: Subcompartments of the macrophage recycling endosome direct the differential secretion of IL-6 and TNFalpha. Manderson AP, Kay JG, Hammond LA, Brown DL, Stow JL. J Cell Biol. 2007 Jul 2. 178(1):57-69. 10.1083/jcb.200612131 PubMed 17606866.
Backbone
  Vector backbone: pEGFP-C1
  Backbone manufacturer: Clontech
  Backbone size w/o insert (bp): 4700
  Vector type: Mammalian Expression
  Selectable markers: Gentamicin
Growth in bacteria
  Bacterial resistance: Kanamycin, 50 μg/mL
  Growth temperature: 37°C
  Growth strain: DH5alpha
  Copy number: High Copy
Gene/Insert
  Gene/Insert name: TNFalpha
  Species: M. musculus (mouse)
  Insert size (bp): 707
  GenBank ID: NM_013693
  Entrez Gene: Tnf (a.k.a. DIF, TNF-a, TNF-alpha, TNFSF2, TNFalpha, Tnfa, Tnfsf1a, Tnlg1f)
  Tag / fusion protein: GFP (N terminal on insert)
  Cloning method: Restriction Enzyme; 5′ cloning site BglII (not destroyed); 3′ cloning site XmaI (not destroyed)
  Sequencing primers: 5′ ggccagatctagcacagaaagcatgatc; 3′ ggttcccgggtctcagagcaatgactccaaagta
Terms and licenses: Academic/Nonprofit Terms; Industry Terms: Not Available to Industry
How to cite: GFP-TNFalpha was a gift from Jennifer Stow (Addgene plasmid # 28089 ; http://n2t.net/addgene:28089 ; RRID:Addgene_28089)
