[The description below was written by a language model from this plasmid's Addgene catalogue record and pLannotate feature annotations shown in this document.]
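Description:
GFP-TNFalpha is a mammalian expression plasmid built on the Clontech pEGFP-C1 backbone, carrying mouse tumour necrosis factor alpha (Tnf) fused in frame to the C-terminus of EGFP. The roughly 700 bp Tnf coding sequence was inserted between the BglII and XmaI sites of the multiple cloning site, both of which remain intact, so the fluorescent protein sits at the N-terminus of the cytokine. Because TNF is made as a type II transmembrane precursor whose N-terminus faces the cytoplasm, this arrangement would be expected to label the intracellular end of the membrane-bound form. Transcription of the fusion is driven by the human cytomegalovirus immediate early enhancer and promoter and terminated by the SV40 polyadenylation signal. The short large T antigen fragment annotated next to that signal is probably just part of the SV40-derived terminator region.

The plasmid replicates at high copy in E. coli from a pUC-type ColE1 origin and also carries an f1 phage origin for single-stranded DNA production. A single Tn5 NeoR/KanR gene provides both selections. A bacterial bla promoter drives it for kanamycin resistance in bacteria, and the SV40 enhancer/early promoter drives it in mammalian cells, with the HSV TK polyadenylation signal downstream. The catalogue lists the mammalian marker as gentamicin, but this cassette confers resistance to neomycin and G418 (Geneticin), which is probably what was intended. The small ble and bGH poly(A) fragments in the table appear to be annotation remnants rather than functional elements. The associated publication concerns cytokine secretion through macrophage recycling endosomes, consistent with use of the construct for fluorescence imaging of TNF trafficking in transfected cells.
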