Features (pLannotate 1.2.2; 14 found; start..end, strand, type, name):
      3..360     -  promoter       SV40 promoter: SV40 enhancer and early promoter
    362..466     -  promoter       AmpR promoter: bla
    493..921     +  rep_origin     f1 ori (sequence partly withheld): f1 bacteriophage origin of replication; arrow indicates direction of (+) strand synthesis
    955..1076    -  polyA_signal   SV40 poly(A) signal: SV40 polyadenylation signal
   1099..1183    -  CDS            large T antigen (fragment): large T antigen from SV40 (simian virus 40)
   1213..1914    -  CDS            Tnf: TNFA_MOUSE - Also known as Tnfa, Tnfsf2. Experimental evidence at protein level: Swiss-Prot protein existence level 1. The TNF intracellular domain (ICD) form induces IL12 production in dendritic cells. From Mus musculus (Mouse).
   1930..2646    -  CDS            EGFP: EGFP is a basic (constitutively fluorescent) green fluorescent protein published in 1996, derived from Aequorea victoria. It is reported to be a rapidly-maturing weak dimer with moderate acid sensitivity.
   2691..2894    -  promoter       CMV promoter: human cytomegalovirus (CMV) immediate early promoter
   2895..3198    -  enhancer       CMV enhancer: human cytomegalovirus immediate early enhancer
   3373..3961    -  rep_origin     ori: high-copy-number ColE1/pMB1/pBR322/pUC origin of replication
   4183..4199    +  polyA_signal   bGH poly(A) signal (fragment): bovine growth hormone polyadenylation signal
   4290..4337    -  polyA_signal   HSV TK poly(A) signal: herpes simplex virus thymidine kinase polyadenylation signal (Cole and Stacy, 1985)
   4396..4548    -  CDS            ble (fragment): BLE_KLEPN - Experimental evidence at protein level: Swiss-Prot protein existence level 1. Binding protein with a strong affinity to the bleomycin family of antibiotics. Binds to CL990; an antimitotic-antibiotic compound. From Klebsiella pneumoniae.
   4569..5363    -  CDS            NeoR/KanR: aminoglycoside phosphotransferase from Tn5; aph(3')-II (or nptII); confers resistance to neomycin, kanamycin, and G418 (Geneticin®)
>Addgene plasmid #28089 | GFP-TNFalpha | addgene full sequence | sequence record 354452 | Addgene NGS Result
TCTTTGCAAAAGCCTAGGCCTCCAAAAAAGCCTCCTCACTACTTCTGGAATAGCTCAGAGGCCGAGGCGG
CCTCGGCCTCTGCATAAATAAAAAAAATTAGTCAGCCATGGGGCGGAGAATGGGCGGAACTGGGCGGAGT
TAGGGGCGGGATGGGCGGAGTTAGGGGCGGGACTATGGTTGCTGACTAATTGAGATGCATGCTTTGCATA
CTTCTGCCTGCTGGGGAGCCTGGGGACTTTCCACACCTGGTTGCTGACTAATTGAGATGCATGCTTTGCA
TACTTCTGCCTGCTGGGGAGCCTGGGGACTTTCCACACCCTAACTGACACACATTCCACAGCTGGTTCTT
TCCGCCTCAGGACTCTTCCTTTTTCAATATTATTGAAGCATTTATCAGGGTTATTGTCTCATGAGCGGAT
ACATATTTGAATGTATTTAGAAAAATAAACAAATAGGGGTTCCGCGCACATTTCCCCGAAAAGTGCCACC
TG
[124 nt withheld, positions 493-616]
C
[91 nt withheld, positions 618-708]
A
[49 nt withheld, positions 710-758]
CCTTTGACGTTGGAGTCCACGTTCTTT
[37 nt withheld, positions 786-822]
ACCCTATCTCGGTCTATTCTTTTGATTTATAAGGGATTTTGCCGATTTCGGCCTATTGGTTAAAAAATGA
GCTGATTTAACAAAAATTTAACGCGAATTTTAACAAAATATTAACGCTTACAATTTACGCGTTAAGATAC
ATTGATGAGTTTGGACAAACCACAACTAGAATGCAGTGAAAAAAATGCTTTATTTGTGAAATTTGTGATG
CTATTGCTTTATTTGTAACCATTATAAGCTGCAATAAACAAGTTAACAACAACAATTGCATTCATTTTAT
GTTTCAGGTTCAGGGGGAGGTGTGGGAGGTTTTTTAAAGCAAGTAAAACCTCTACAAATGTGGTATGGCT
GATTATGATCAGTTATCTAGATCCGGTGGATCCCGGGTCTCAGAGCAATGACTCCAAAGTAGACCTGCCC
GGACTCCGCAAAGTCTAAGTACTTGGGCAGATTGACCTCAGCGCTGAGTTGGTCCCCCTTCTCCAGCTGG
AAGACTCCTCCCAGGTATATGGGTTCATACCAGGGTTTGAGCTCAGCCCCCTCAGGGGTGTCCTTGGGGC
AGGGGCTCTTGACGGCAGAGAGGAGGTTGACTTTCTCCTGGTATGAGATAGCAAATCGGCTGACGGTGTG
GGTGAGGAGCACGTAGTCGGGGCAGCCTTGTCCCTTGAAGAGAACCTGGGAGTAGACAAGGTACAACCCA
TCGGCTGGCACCACTAGTTGGTTGTCTTTGAGATCCATGCCGTTGGCCAGGAGGGCGTTGGCGCGCTGGC
TCAGCCACTCCAGCTGCTCCTCCACTTGGTGGTTTGCTACGACGTGGGCTACAGGCTTGTCACTCGAATT
TTGAGAAGATGATCTGAGTGTGAGGGTCTGGGCCATAGAACTGATGAGAGGGAGGCCATTTGGGAACTTC
TCATCCCTTTGGGGACCGATCACCCCGAAGTTCAGTAGACAGAAGAGCGTGGTGGCCCCTGCCACAAGCA
GGAATGAGAAGAGGCTGAGACATAGGCACCGCCTGGAGTTCTGGAAGCCCCCCATCTTTTGGGGGAGTGC
CTCTTCTGCCAGTTCCACGTCGCGGATCATGCTTTCTGTGCTAGATCTGAGTCCGGACTTGTACAGCTCG
TCCATGCCGAGAGTGATCCCGGCGGCGGTCACGAACTCCAGCAGGACCATGTGATCGCGCTTCTCGTTGG
GGTCTTTGCTCAGGGCGGACTGGGTGCTCAGGTAGTGGTTGTCGGGCAGCAGCACGGGGCCGTCGCCGAT
GGGGGTGTTCTGCTGGTAGTGGTCGGCGAGCTGCACGCTGCCGTCCTCGATGTTGTGGCGGATCTTGAAG
TTCACCTTGATGCCGTTCTTCTGCTTGTCGGCCATGATATAGACGTTGTGGCTGTTGTAGTTGTACTCCA
GCTTGTGCCCCAGGATGTTGCCGTCCTCCTTGAAGTCGATGCCCTTCAGCTCGATGCGGTTCACCAGGGT
GTCGCCCTCGAACTTCACCTCGGCGCGGGTCTTGTAGTTGCCGTCGTCCTTGAAGAAGATGGTGCGCTCC
TGGACGTAGCCTTCGGGCATGGCGGACTTGAAGAAGTCGTGCTGCTTCATGTGGTCGGGGTAGCGGCTGA
AGCACTGCACGCCGTAGGTCAGGGTGGTCACGAGGGTGGGCCAGGGCACGGGCAGCTTGCCGGTGGTGCA
GATGAACTTCAGGGTCAGCTTGCCGTAGGTGGCATCGCCCTCGCCCTCGCCGGACACGCTGAACTTGTGG
CCGTTTACGTCGCCGTCCAGCTCGACCAGGATGGGCACCACCCCGGTGAACAGCTCCTCGCCCTTGCTCA
CCATGGTGGCGACCGGTAGCGCTAGCGGATCTGACGGTTCACTAAACCAGCTCTGCTTATATAGACCTCC
CACCGTACACGCCTACCGCCCATTTGCGTCAATGGGGCGGAGTTGTTACGACATTTTGGAAAGTCCCGTT
GATTTTGGTGCCAAAACAAACTCCCATTGACGTCAATGGGGTGGAGACTTGGAAATCCCCGTGAGTCAAA
CCGCTATCCACGCCCATTGATGTACTGCCAAAACCGCATCACCATGGTAATAGCGATGACTAATACGTAG
ATGTACTGCCAAGTAGGAAAGTCCCATAAGGTCATGTACTGGGCATAATGCCAGGCGGGCCATTTACCGT
CATTGACGTCAATAGGGGGCGTACTTGGCATATGATACACTTGATGTACTGCCAAGTGGGCAGTTTACCG
TAAATACTCCACCCATTGACGTCAATGGAAAGTCCCTATTGGCGTTACTATGGGAACATACGTCATTATT
GACGTCAATGGGCGGGGGTCGTTGGGCGGTCAGCCAGGCGGGCCATTTACCGTAAGTTATGTAACGCGGA
ACTCCATATATGGGCTATGAACTAATGACCCCGTAATTGATTACTATTAATAACTAATGCATGGCGGTAA
TACGGTTATCCACAGAATCAGGGGATAACGCAGGAAAGAACATGTGAGCAAAAGGCCAGCAAAAGGCCAG
GAACCGTAAAAAGGCCGCGTTGCTGGCGTTTTTCCATAGGCTCCGCCCCCCTGACGAGCATCACAAAAAT
CGACGCTCAAGTCAGAGGTGGCGAAACCCGACAGGACTATAAAGATACCAGGCGTTTCCCCCTGGAAGCT
CCCTCGTGCGCTCTCCTGTTCCGACCCTGCCGCTTACCGGATACCTGTCCGCCTTTCTCCCTTCGGGAAG
CGTGGCGCTTTCTCATAGCTCACGCTGTAGGTATCTCAGTTCGGTGTAGGTCGTTCGCTCCAAGCTGGGC
TGTGTGCACGAACCCCCCGTTCAGCCCGACCGCTGCGCCTTATCCGGTAACTATCGTCTTGAGTCCAACC
CGGTAAGACACGACTTATCGCCACTGGCAGCAGCCACTGGTAACAGGATTAGCAGAGCGAGGTATGTAGG
CGGTGCTACAGAGTTCTTGAAGTGGTGGCCTAACTACGGCTACACTAGAAGAACAGTATTTGGTATCTGC
GCTCTGCTGAAGCCAGTTACCTTCGGAAAAAGAGTTGGTAGCTCTTGATCCGGCAAACAAACCACCGCTG
GTAGCGGTGGTTTTTTTGTTTGCAAGCAGCAGATTACGCGCAGAAAAAAAGGATCTCAAGAAGATCCTTT
GATCTTTTCTACGGGGTCTGACGCTCAGTGGAACGAAAACTCACGTTAAGGGATTTTGGTCATGAGATTA
TCAAAAAGGATCTTCACCTAGATCCTTTTAAATTAAAAATGAAGTTTTAAATCAATCTAAAGTATATATG
AGTAACCTGAGGCTATGGCAGGGCCTGCCGCCCCGACGTTGGCTGCGAGCCCTGGGCCTTCACCCGAACT
TGGGGGGTGGGGTGGGGAAAAGGAAGAAACGCGGGCGTATTGGCCCCAATGGGGTCTCGGTGGGGTATCG
ACAGAGTGCCAGCCCTGGGACCGAACCCCGCGTTTATGAACAAACGACCCAACACCGTGCGTTTTATTCT
GTCTTTTTATTGCCGTCATAGCGCGGGTTCCTTCCGGTATTGTCTCCTTCCGTGTTTCAGTTAGCCTCCC
CCTAGGGTGGGCGAAGAACTCCAGCATGAGATCCCCGCGCTGGAGGATCATCCAGCCGGCGTCCCGGAAA
ACGATTCCGAAGCCCAACCTTTCATAGAAGGCGGCGGTGGAATCGAAATCTCGTGATGGCAGGTTGGGCG
TCGCTTGGTCGGTCATTTCGAACCCCAGAGTCCCGCTCAGAAGAACTCGTCAAGAAGGCGATAGAAGGCG
ATGCGCTGCGAATCGGGAGCGGCGATACCGTAAAGCACGAGGAAGCGGTCAGCCCATTCGCCGCCAAGCT
CTTCAGCAATATCACGGGTAGCCAACGCTATGTCCTGATAGCGGTCCGCCACACCCAGCCGGCCACAGTC
GATGAATCCAGAAAAGCGGCCATTTTCCACCATGATATTCGGCAAGCAGGCATCGCCATGGGTCACGACG
AGATCCTCGCCGTCGGGCATGCTCGCCTTGAGCCTGGCGAACAGTTCGGCTGGCGCGAGCCCCTGATGCT
CTTCGTCCAGATCATCCTGATCGACAAGACCGGCTTCCATCCGAGTACGTGCTCGCTCGATGCGATGTTT
CGCTTGGTGGTCGAATGGGCAGGTAGCCGGATCAAGCGTATGCAGCCGCCGCATTGCATCAGCCATGATG
GATACTTTCTCGGCAGGAGCAAGGTGAGATGACAGGAGATCCTGCCCCGGCACTTCGCCCAATAGCAGCC
AGTCCCTTCCCGCTTCAGTGACAACGTCGAGCACAGCTGCGCAAGGAACGCCCGTCGTGGCCAGCCACGA
TAGCCGCGCTGCCTCGTCTTGCAGTTCATTCAGGGCACCGGACAGGTCGGTCTTGACAAAAAGAACCGGG
CGCCCCTGCGCTGACAGCCGGAACACGGCGGCATCAGAGCAGCCGATTGTCTGTTGTGCCCAGTCATAGC
CGAATAGCCTCTCCACCCAAGCGGCCGGAGAACCTGCGTGCAATCCATCTTGTTCAATCATGCGAAACGA
TCCTCATCCTGTCTCTTGATCGA
